Addgene plasmid #174454: pFX-EGFP-Rab5
Purpose: Express EGFP with early endosome-targeting sequence in mammalian cells
Depositing lab: Yusuke Ohba. Depositing organization: Hokkaido University. Publication: Folding Latency of Fluorescent Proteins Affects the Mitochondrial Localization of Fusion Proteins. Kashiwagi S, Fujioka Y, Satoh AO, Yoshida A, Fujioka M, Nepal P, Tsuzuki A, Aoki O, Paudel S, Sasajima H, Ohba Y. Cell Struct Funct. 2019 Dec 26;44(2):183-194. doi: 10.1247/csf.19028. Epub 2019 Nov 15. PubMed 31735740.
Backbone
  Vector backbone: pFX
  Backbone size w/o insert (bp): 4000
  Total vector size (bp): 5400
  Vector type: Mammalian Expression
  Selectable markers: Neomycin (select with G418)
Growth in bacteria
  Bacterial resistance: Kanamycin, 50 μg/mL
  Growth temperature: 37°C
  Growth strain: DH5alpha
  Copy number: High Copy
Gene/Insert
  Gene/Insert name: EGFP with early endosome-targeting sequence
  Insert size (bp): 1400
  Promoter: CMV
  Tag / fusion protein: small GTPase (Rab5) (C terminal on insert)
  Cloning method: Restriction Enzyme; 5′ cloning site EcoRI (not destroyed); 3′ cloning site NotI (not destroyed)
  Sequencing primers: 5′ none; 3′ none
Terms and licenses: Academic/Nonprofit Terms; Industry Terms: Not Available to Industry
How to cite: pFX-EGFP-Rab5 was a gift from Yusuke Ohba (Addgene plasmid # 174454 ; http://n2t.net/addgene:174454 ; RRID:Addgene_174454)
