[The description below was written by a language model from this plasmid's Addgene catalogue record and pLannotate feature annotations shown in this document.]
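Description:
pFX-EGFP-Rab5 is a mammalian expression plasmid of about 5.4 kb, built on the pFX backbone, that produces EGFP targeted to early endosomes by fusion to the small GTPase Rab5. In the annotated sequence, the human cytomegalovirus immediate-early enhancer and promoter drive an EGFP open reading frame followed, after a short linker, by a Rab5a coding sequence that best matches the mouse protein. Rab5 therefore sits at the C terminus of the fluorescent protein. An SV40 polyadenylation signal terminates the transcript, and the short "large T antigen" fragment annotated just upstream is most likely part of that SV40 3′ region rather than an expressed element. The insert of roughly 1.4 kb lies between EcoRI and NotI sites, both of which are retained.

The plasmid replicates in E. coli from a high-copy ColE1/pUC-type origin and also carries an f1 origin for single-stranded DNA production. A single Tn5 aminoglycoside phosphotransferase gene (NeoR/KanR) provides both selections. The bacterial bla promoter expresses it for kanamycin resistance, and the SV40 enhancer/early promoter expresses it in mammalian cells for G418 selection, with an HSV TK polyadenylation signal downstream. The small ble and bGH poly(A) fragments flagged by the annotation appear to be partial matches, not functional parts.

Because Rab5 associates with early endosomal membranes in its active state, the fusion serves as a fluorescent marker of that compartment in transfected cells. The associated publication examined how the folding behaviour of fluorescent proteins affects the subcellular localization of fusion proteins, which suggests that this construct is one of a set of organelle-targeted reporters, although the record does not describe its specific role in that work.
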