Features (pLannotate 1.2.2; 14 found; start..end, strand, type, name):
     61..364     +  enhancer       CMV enhancer: human cytomegalovirus immediate early enhancer
    365..568     +  promoter       CMV promoter: human cytomegalovirus (CMV) immediate early promoter
    627..1343    +  CDS            EGFP: EGFP is a basic (constitutively fluorescent) green fluorescent protein published in 1996, derived from Aequorea victoria. It is reported to be a rapidly-maturing weak dimer with moderate acid sensitivity.
   1371..2015    +  CDS            Rab5a: RAB5A_MOUSE - Also known as nnyRab5a. Experimental evidence at protein level: Swiss-Prot protein existence level 1. Small GTPase which cycles between active GTP-bound and inactive GDP-bound states. In its active state, binds to a variety of effector proteins to regulate cellular responses such as of intracellular membrane trafficking, from the formation of transport vesicles to their fusion with membranes. Active GTP-bound form is able to recruit to membranes different sets of downstream effectors directly responsible for vesicle formation, movement, tethering and fusion. RAB5A is required for
   2060..2144    +  CDS            large T antigen (fragment): large T antigen from SV40 (simian virus 40)
   2167..2288    +  polyA_signal   SV40 poly(A) signal: SV40 polyadenylation signal
   2322..2750    -  rep_origin     f1 ori (sequence partly withheld): f1 bacteriophage origin of replication; arrow indicates direction of (+) strand synthesis
   2777..2881    +  promoter       AmpR promoter: bla
   2883..3240    +  promoter       SV40 promoter: SV40 enhancer and early promoter
   3275..4069    +  CDS            NeoR/KanR: aminoglycoside phosphotransferase from Tn5; aph(3')-II (or nptII); confers resistance to neomycin, kanamycin, and G418 (Geneticin®)
   4090..4242    +  CDS            ble (fragment): BLE_KLEPN - Experimental evidence at protein level: Swiss-Prot protein existence level 1. Binding protein with a strong affinity to the bleomycin family of antibiotics. Binds to CL990; an antimitotic-antibiotic compound. From Klebsiella pneumoniae.
   4301..4348    +  polyA_signal   HSV TK poly(A) signal: herpes simplex virus thymidine kinase polyadenylation signal (Cole and Stacy, 1985)
   4439..4455    -  polyA_signal   bGH poly(A) signal (fragment): bovine growth hormone polyadenylation signal
   4677..5265    +  rep_origin     ori: high-copy-number ColE1/pMB1/pBR322/pUC origin of replication
>Addgene plasmid #174454 | pFX-EGFP-Rab5 | addgene full sequence | sequence record 354827 | Addgene NGS Result
TAGTTATTAATAGTAATCAATTACGGGGTCATTAGTTCATAGCCCATATATGGAGTTCCGCGTTACATAA
CTTACGGTAAATGGCCCGCCTGGCTGACCGCCCAACGACCCCCGCCCATTGACGTCAATAATGACGTATG
TTCCCATAGTAACGCCAATAGGGACTTTCCATTGACGTCAATGGGTGGAGTATTTACGGTAAACTGCCCA
CTTGGCAGTACATCAAGTGTATCATATGCCAAGTACGCCCCCTATTGACGTCAATGACGGTAAATGGCCC
GCCTGGCATTATGCCCAGTACATGACCTTATGGGACTTTCCTACTTGGCAGTACATCTACGTATTAGTCA
TCGCTATTACCATGGTGATGCGGTTTTGGCAGTACATCAATGGGCGTGGATAGCGGTTTGACTCACGGGG
ATTTCCAAGTCTCCACCCCATTGACGTCAATGGGAGTTTGTTTTGGCACCAAAATCAACGGGACTTTCCA
AAATGTCGTAACAACTCCGCCCCATTGACGCAAATGGGCGGTAGGCGTGTACGGTGGGAGGTCTATATAA
GCAGAGCTGGTTTAGTGAACCGTCAGATCCGCTAGCGCTACCGGTTCTAGAAGTACTGAATTCACCATGG
TGAGCAAGGGCGAGGAGCTGTTCACCGGGGTGGTGCCCATCCTGGTCGAGCTGGACGGCGACGTAAACGG
CCACAAGTTCAGCGTGTCCGGCGAGGGCGAGGGCGATGCCACCTACGGCAAGCTGACCCTGAAGTTCATC
TGCACCACCGGCAAGCTGCCCGTGCCCTGGCCCACCCTCGTGACCACCCTGACCTACGGCGTGCAGTGCT
TCAGCCGCTACCCCGACCACATGAAGCAGCACGACTTCTTCAAGTCCGCCATGCCCGAAGGCTACGTCCA
GGAGCGCACCATCTTCTTCAAGGACGACGGCAACTACAAGACCCGCGCCGAGGTGAAGTTCGAGGGCGAC
ACCCTGGTGAACCGCATCGAGCTGAAGGGCATCGACTTCAAGGAGGACGGCAACATCCTGGGGCACAAGC
TGGAGTACAACTACAACAGCCACAACGTCTATATCATGGCCGACAAGCAGAAGAACGGCATCAAGGTGAA
CTTCAAGATCCGCCACAACATCGAGGACGGCAGCGTGCAGCTCGCCGACCACTACCAGCAGAACACCCCC
ATCGGCGACGGCCCCGTGCTGCTGCCCGACAACCACTACCTGAGCACCCAGTCCGCCCTGAGCAAAGACC
CCAACGAGAAGCGCGATCACATGGTCCTGCTGGAGTTCGTGACCGCCGCCGGGATCACTCTCGGCATGGA
CGAGCTGTACAAGAGATCTGGAGGATCCGGAGGACTCGAGATGGCTAATCGAGGAGCAACAAGACCCAAC
GGGCCAAATACTGGAAATAAAATATGCCAGTTCAAACTGGTCCTTCTAGGAGAGTCTGCTGTTGGCAAAT
CAAGCCTGGTTCTTCGCTTTGTGAAAGGCCAATTTCATGAATTTCAAGAGAGTACCATTGGGGCTGCCTT
TCTAACCCAAACTGTGTGTCTTGATGACACAACAGTAAAATTTGAAATATGGGATACAGCTGGTCAAGAA
CGGTATCATAGCTTAGCACCAATGTACTACCGAGGAGCACAAGCAGCCATAGTTGTGTATGATATCACAA
ATGAGGAATCCTTTGCGAGAGCAAAAAACTGGGTTAAAGAACTTCAAAGGCAAGCAAGTCCTAATATTGT
GATAGCTTTGTCAGGAAACAAAGCTGACTTAGCAAATAAAAGAGCTGTTGACTTCCAGGAAGCACAGTCC
TATGCAGATGACAACAGCTTATTATTTATGGAGACATCAGCTAAGACATCAATGAATGTAAATGAAATAT
TTATGGCAATAGCTAAAAAGCTGCCAAAGAATGAACCACAGAATCCTGGTGCAAACTCAGCCAGAGGACG
AGGAGTAGACCTTACTGAGCCTGCACAGCCAGCCAGAAGCCAGTGTTGTAGTAACTGAGCGGCCGCTGAC
TGACTGAAGATCCACCGGATCTAGATAACTGATCATAATCAGCCATACCACATTTGTAGAGGTTTTACTT
GCTTTAAAAAACCTCCCACACCTCCCCCTGAACCTGAAACATAAAATGAATGCAATTGTTGTTGTTAACT
TGTTTATTGCAGCTTATAATGGTTACAAATAAAGCAATAGCATCACAAATTTCACAAATAAAGCATTTTT
TTCACTGCATTCTAGTTGTGGTTTGTCCAAACTCATCAATGTATCTTAAGGCGTAAATTGTAAGCGTTAA
TATTTTGTTAAAATTCGCGTTAAATTTTTGTTAAATCAGCTCATTTTTTAACCAATAGGCCGAAATCGGC
AAAATCCCTTATAAATCAAAAGAATAGACCGAGATAGGGT
[37 nt withheld, positions 2421-2457]
AAAGAACGTGGACTCCAACGTCAAAGG
[49 nt withheld, positions 2485-2533]
T
[91 nt withheld, positions 2535-2625]
G
[124 nt withheld, positions 2627-2750]
CAGGTGGCACTTTTCGGGGAAATGTGCGCGGAACCCCTATTTGTTTATTTTTCTAAATACATTCAAATAT
GTATCCGCTCATGAGACAATAACCCTGATAAATGCTTCAATAATATTGAAAAAGGAAGAGTCCTGAGGCG
GAAAGAACCAGCTGTGGAATGTGTGTCAGTTAGGGTGTGGAAAGTCCCCAGGCTCCCCAGCAGGCAGAAG
TATGCAAAGCATGCATCTCAATTAGTCAGCAACCAGGTGTGGAAAGTCCCCAGGCTCCCCAGCAGGCAGA
AGTATGCAAAGCATGCATCTCAATTAGTCAGCAACCATAGTCCCGCCCCTAACTCCGCCCATCCCGCCCC
TAACTCCGCCCAGTTCCGCCCATTCTCCGCCCCATGGCTGACTAATTTTTTTTATTTATGCAGAGGCCGA
GGCCGCCTCGGCCTCTGAGCTATTCCAGAAGTAGTGAGGAGGCTTTTTTGGAGGCCTAGGCTTTTGCAAA
GATCGATCAAGAGACAGGATGAGGATCGTTTCGCATGATTGAACAAGATGGATTGCACGCAGGTTCTCCG
GCCGCTTGGGTGGAGAGGCTATTCGGCTATGACTGGGCACAACAGACAATCGGCTGCTCTGATGCCGCCG
TGTTCCGGCTGTCAGCGCAGGGGCGCCCGGTTCTTTTTGTCAAGACCGACCTGTCCGGTGCCCTGAATGA
ACTGCAAGACGAGGCAGCGCGGCTATCGTGGCTGGCCACGACGGGCGTTCCTTGCGCAGCTGTGCTCGAC
GTTGTCACTGAAGCGGGAAGGGACTGGCTGCTATTGGGCGAAGTGCCGGGGCAGGATCTCCTGTCATCTC
ACCTTGCTCCTGCCGAGAAAGTATCCATCATGGCTGATGCAATGCGGCGGCTGCATACGCTTGATCCGGC
TACCTGCCCATTCGACCACCAAGCGAAACATCGCATCGAGCGAGCACGTACTCGGATGGAAGCCGGTCTT
GTCGATCAGGATGATCTGGACGAAGAGCATCAGGGGCTCGCGCCAGCCGAACTGTTCGCCAGGCTCAAGG
CGAGCATGCCCGACGGCGAGGATCTCGTCGTGACCCATGGCGATGCCTGCTTGCCGAATATCATGGTGGA
AAATGGCCGCTTTTCTGGATTCATCGACTGTGGCCGGCTGGGTGTGGCGGACCGCTATCAGGACATAGCG
TTGGCTACCCGTGATATTGCTGAAGAGCTTGGCGGCGAATGGGCTGACCGCTTCCTCGTGCTTTACGGTA
TCGCCGCTCCCGATTCGCAGCGCATCGCCTTCTATCGCCTTCTTGACGAGTTCTTCTGAGCGGGACTCTG
GGGTTCGAAATGACCGACCAAGCGACGCCCAACCTGCCATCACGAGATTTCGATTCCACCGCCGCCTTCT
ATGAAAGGTTGGGCTTCGGAATCGTTTTCCGGGACGCCGGCTGGATGATCCTCCAGCGCGGGGATCTCAT
GCTGGAGTTCTTCGCCCACCCTAGGGGGAGGCTAACTGAAACACGGAAGGAGACAATACCGGAAGGAACC
CGCGCTATGACGGCAATAAAAAGACAGAATAAAACGCACGGTGTTGGGTCGTTTGTTCATAAACGCGGGG
TTCGGTCCCAGGGCTGGCACTCTGTCGATACCCCACCGAGACCCCATTGGGGCCAATACGCCCGCGTTTC
TTCCTTTTCCCCACCCCACCCCCCAAGTTCGGGTGAAGGCCCAGGGCTCGCAGCCAACGTCGGGGCGGCA
GGCCCTGCCATAGCCTCAGGTTACTCATATATACTTTAGATTGATTTAAAACTTCATTTTTAATTTAAAA
GGATCTAGGTGAAGATCCTTTTTGATAATCTCATGACCAAAATCCCTTAACGTGAGTTTTCGTTCCACTG
AGCGTCAGACCCCGTAGAAAAGATCAAAGGATCTTCTTGAGATCCTTTTTTTCTGCGCGTAATCTGCTGC
TTGCAAACAAAAAAACCACCGCTACCAGCGGTGGTTTGTTTGCCGGATCAAGAGCTACCAACTCTTTTTC
CGAAGGTAACTGGCTTCAGCAGAGCGCAGATACCAAATACTGTTCTTCTAGTGTAGCCGTAGTTAGGCCA
CCACTTCAAGAACTCTGTAGCACCGCCTACATACCTCGCTCTGCTAATCCTGTTACCAGTGGCTGCTGCC
AGTGGCGATAAGTCGTGTCTTACCGGGTTGGACTCAAGACGATAGTTACCGGATAAGGCGCAGCGGTCGG
GCTGAACGGGGGGTTCGTGCACACAGCCCAGCTTGGAGCGAACGACCTACACCGAACTGAGATACCTACA
GCGTGAGCTATGAGAAAGCGCCACGCTTCCCGAAGGGAGAAAGGCGGACAGGTATCCGGTAAGCGGCAGG
GTCGGAACAGGAGAGCGCACGAGGGAGCTTCCAGGGGGAAACGCCTGGTATCTTTATAGTCCTGTCGGGT
TTCGCCACCTCTGACTTGAGCGTCGATTTTTGTGATGCTCGTCAGGGGGGCGGAGCCTATGGAAAAACGC
CAGCAACGCGGCCTTTTTACGGTTCCTGGCCTTTTGCTGGCCTTTTGCTCACATGTTCTTTCCTGCGTTA
TCCCCTGATTCTGTGGATAACCGTATTACCGCCATGCAT
